Addgene plasmid #67831: pGL3-MMLV-LTR-Luc
Purpose: Expression of luciferase under the control of MMLV viral LTRs
Depositing lab: Stephen Goff. Depositing organization: Columbia University. Publication: Postentry restriction of Mason-Pfizer monkey virus in mouse cells. Wang GZ, Goff SP. J Virol. 2015 Mar;89(5):2813-9. doi: 10.1128/JVI.03051-14. Epub 2014 Dec 24. PubMed 25540373.
Backbone
  Vector backbone: pGL3-Basic Vector
  Backbone manufacturer: Promega
  Vector type: Mammalian Expression, Luciferase
Growth in bacteria
  Bacterial resistance: Ampicillin, 100 μg/mL
  Growth temperature: 37°C
  Growth strain: JM109
  Copy number: Unknown
Gene/Insert
  Gene/Insert name: MMLV-LTR + primer binding site
  Tag / fusion protein: luciferase (C terminal on backbone)
  Cloning method: Restriction Enzyme; 5′ cloning site NheI (not destroyed); 3′ cloning site XhoI (not destroyed)
  Sequencing primers: 5′ pGL3-R (CTTGGCATTCCGGTACTGTT)
Terms and licenses: Academic/Nonprofit Terms; Industry Terms: Not Available to Industry
How to cite: pGL3-MMLV-LTR-Luc was a gift from Stephen Goff (Addgene plasmid # 67831 ; http://n2t.net/addgene:67831 ; RRID:Addgene_67831)
