[The description below was written by a language model from this plasmid's Addgene catalogue record.]
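Description:
pGL3-MMLV-LTR-Luc is a mammalian luciferase reporter plasmid built on the Promega pGL3-Basic backbone, a promoterless vector in which the firefly luciferase coding sequence sits downstream of a multiple cloning site, so that reporter output depends on whatever regulatory sequence is inserted. The plasmid is propagated in E. coli under ampicillin selection. The record lists its copy number as unknown and includes no feature table, so the origin of replication and other backbone elements are not documented here beyond what the pGL3-Basic designation implies.

The insert is the Moloney murine leukemia virus (MMLV) long terminal repeat together with the adjacent primer binding site, cloned between the NheI and XhoI sites of the polylinker, both of which are retained. The retroviral LTR carries the viral enhancer and promoter elements in its U3 region and normally drives transcription of the integrated provirus. Placed upstream of luciferase, it acts as the sole promoter for the reporter, so that light output reflects LTR transcriptional activity in the transfected cell. The primer binding site, where a host tRNA anneals to prime reverse transcription, is also a known target of transcriptional silencing of MMLV in some cell types, although the record does not state why it was included. The catalogue lists luciferase as a C-terminal fusion on the backbone, but this most plausibly reflects its position downstream of the insert, as the insert is regulatory rather than coding.

The stated purpose is expression of luciferase under the control of MMLV LTRs. The associated publication concerns post-entry restriction of Mason-Pfizer monkey virus in mouse cells, which suggests use in measuring or comparing retroviral promoter activity.
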