>Addgene plasmid #67831 | pGL3-MMLV-LTR-Luc | addgene partial sequence | sequence record 120303 | LucNRev 5'-CCTTATGCAGTTGCTCTCC-3'
GGCGCCGGGCCTTTCTTTATGTTTTTGGCGTCTTCCATGGTGGCTTTACCAACAGTACCGGAATGCCAAG
CTTACTTAGATCGCAGATCTCGAGGGTGGTCCCTGGGCAGGGGTCTCCCGATCCCGGACGAGCCCCCAAA
TGAAAGACCCCCGCTGACGGGTAGTCAATCACTCAGAGGAGACCCTCCCAAGGAACAGCGAGACCACAAG
TCGGATGCAACTGCAAGAGGGTTTATTGGATACACGGGTACCCGGGCGACTCAGTCAATCGGAGGACTGG
CGCGCCGAGTGAGGGGTTGTGGGCTCTTTTATTGAGCTCGGGGAGCAGAAGCGCGCGAACAGAAGCGAGA
AGCGAACTGATTGGTTAGTTCAAATAAGGCACAGGGTCATTTCAGGTCCTTGGGGCACCCTGGAAACATC
TGATGGTTCTCTAGAAACTGCTGAGGGCTGGACCGCATCTGGGGACCATCTGTTCTTGGCCCTGAGCCGG
GGCAGGAACTGCTTACCACAGATATCCTGTTTGGCCCATATTCAGCTGTTCCATCTGTTCTTGGCCCTGA
GCCGGGGCAGGAACTGCTTACCACAGATATCCTGTTTGGCCCATATTCAGCTGTTCCATCTGTTCCTGAC
CTTGATCTGAACTTCTCTATTCTCAGTTATGTATTTTTCCATGCCTTGCAAAATGGCGTTACTTAAGCTT
GGATTGAGAAAGAGTGAGTGATGGTGTGTGGAGGAGTATAAAGCGCTAGCACGCGTAAGAGCTCGGTACC
TATCGATAG
